Addgene plasmid #177967: CoV2-Spike-D614G-P26S
Purpose: Transient mammalian expression of codon optimized SARS-CoV-2 Spike protein (D614G, P26S)
Depositing lab: Melanie Ott. Depositing organization: J. David Gladstone Institutes. Publication: Transmission, infectivity, and neutralization of a spike L452R SARS-CoV-2 variant. Deng X, Garcia-Knight MA, Khalid MM, Servellita V, Wang C, Morris MK, Sotomayor-Gonzalez A, Glasner DR, Reyes KR, Gliwa AS, Reddy NP, Sanchez San Martin C, Federman S, Cheng J, Balcerek J, Taylor J, Streithorst JA, Miller S, Sreekumar B, Chen PY, Schulze-Gahmen U, Taha TY, Hayashi JM, Simoneau CR, Kumar GR, McMahon S, Lidsky PV, Xiao Y, Hemarajata P, Green NM, Espinosa A, Kath C, Haw M, Bell J, Hacker JK, Hanson C, Wadford DA, Anaya C, Ferguson D, Frankino PA, Shivram H, Lareau LF, Wyman SK, Ott M, Andino R, Chiu CY. Cell. 2021 Jun 24;184(13):3426-3437.e8. doi: 10.1016/j.cell.2021.04.025. Epub 2021 Apr 20. PubMed 33991487.
Backbone
  Vector backbone: pcDNA3.1
  Vector type: Mammalian Expression
Growth in bacteria
  Bacterial resistance: Ampicillin, 100 μg/mL
  Growth temperature: 37°C
  Growth strain: DH5alpha
  Copy number: High Copy
Gene/Insert
  Gene/Insert name: SARS-CoV-2 Spike protein (D614G, P26S)
  Species: Other
  Mutation: D614G, P26S
  Entrez Gene: S (a.k.a. GU280_gp02, spike glycoprotein)
  Cloning method: Gibson Cloning
Resource information
  A portion of this plasmid was derived from a plasmid made by: Modified from CoV2-Spike-D614G from Jennifer Doudna (Addgene plasmid # 177960)
Terms and licenses: Academic/Nonprofit Terms; Industry Terms: Not Available to Industry
Depositor comments: Please visit https://www.biorxiv.org/content/10.1101/2021.08.05.455082v1 for bioRxv preprint.
How to cite: CoV2-Spike-D614G-P26S was a gift from Melanie Ott (Addgene plasmid # 177967 ; http://n2t.net/addgene:177967 ; RRID:Addgene_177967)
