[The description below was written by a language model from this plasmid's Addgene catalogue record and pLannotate feature annotations shown in this document.]
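Description:
CoV2-Spike-D614G-P26S is a pcDNA3.1-based mammalian expression plasmid of about 9.2 kb, built for transient expression of a codon-optimized SARS-CoV-2 spike glycoprotein carrying the D614G and P26S substitutions. It is propagated in E. coli through a high-copy ColE1/pUC-type origin and selected with ampicillin via the β-lactamase gene and its native promoter. An f1 origin is also present, a standard backbone element that allows single-stranded DNA production. The record notes that the plasmid was made by Gibson cloning as a modification of a parental D614G spike construct.

The spike open reading frame (roughly 3.8 kb) sits downstream of the human cytomegalovirus immediate-early enhancer and promoter and is terminated by the bovine growth hormone polyadenylation signal, giving strong constitutive expression in transfected mammalian cells. A T7 promoter lies between the CMV promoter and the coding sequence and can serve for in vitro transcription or as a sequencing primer site. No epitope tag or reporter is annotated on the spike. A separate cassette with the SV40 early promoter, the neomycin phosphotransferase gene and the SV40 poly(A) signal would permit G418 selection of stable lines, although the stated purpose is transient expression. Several short annotated hits (an HIV-1 LTR fragment, ble and lacI fragments, lac promoter/operator elements, a bom fragment) appear to be backbone remnants or partial annotation matches rather than functional parts.

The associated publication concerns transmission, infectivity and antibody neutralization of spike variants. This suggests the plasmid was used to compare the effect of individual spike mutations against the D614G background, though the record does not specify the assays.
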