Features (pLannotate 1.2.2; 20 found; start..end, strand, type, name):
    115..494     +  enhancer       CMV enhancer: human cytomegalovirus immediate early enhancer
    495..698     +  promoter       CMV promoter: human cytomegalovirus (CMV) immediate early promoter
    694..727     +  LTR            5' LTR (truncated) (fragment): truncated 5' long terminal repeat (LTR) from HIV-1
    743..761     +  promoter       T7 promoter: promoter for bacteriophage T7 RNA polymerase
    781..4599    +  CDS            S: SPIKE_SARS2 - Experimental evidence at protein level: Swiss-Prot protein existence level 1. [Spike glycoprotein]: May down-regulate host tetherin (BST2) by lysosomal degradation, thereby counteracting its antiviral activity. From Severe acute respiratory syndrome coronavirus 2 (2019-nCoV) (SARS-CoV-2).
   4646..4870    +  polyA_signal   bGH poly(A) signal: bovine growth hormone polyadenylation signal
   4874..4895    +  promoter       SV40 promoter (fragment): SV40 enhancer and early promoter
   4916..5344    +  rep_origin     f1 ori (sequence partly withheld): f1 bacteriophage origin of replication; arrow indicates direction of (+) strand synthesis
   5358..5687    +  promoter       SV40 promoter: SV40 enhancer and early promoter
   5754..6545    +  CDS            neo: KKA2_KLEPN - Also known as kan, nptII. Experimental evidence at protein level: Swiss-Prot protein existence level 1. Resistance to kanamycin, neomycin, paromomycin, ribostamycin, butirosin and gentamicin B. From Klebsiella pneumoniae.
   6569..6727    +  CDS            ble (fragment): BLE_KLEPN - Experimental evidence at protein level: Swiss-Prot protein existence level 1. Binding protein with a strong affinity to the bleomycin family of antibiotics. Binds to CL990; an antimitotic-antibiotic compound. From Klebsiella pneumoniae.
   6722..6843    +  polyA_signal   SV40 poly(A) signal: SV40 polyadenylation signal
   6916..6932    -  protein_bind   lac operator: The lac repressor binds to the lac operator to inhibit transcription in E. coli. This inhibition can be relieved by adding lactose or isopropyl-β-D-thiogalactopyranoside (IPTG). lac repressor encoded by lacI
   6940..6970    -  promoter       lac promoter: promoter for the E. coli lac operon
   6985..7006    -  protein_bind   CAP binding site: CAP binding activates transcription in the presence of cAMP. E. coli catabolite activator protein
   7019..7111    -  CDS            lacI (fragment): lac repressor; lacI; The lac repressor binds to the lac operator to inhibit transcription in E. coli. This inhibition can be relieved by adding lactose or isopropyl-β-D-thiogalactopyranoside (IPTG).
   7294..7882    -  rep_origin     ori: high-copy-number ColE1/pMB1/pBR322/pUC origin of replication
   8053..8913    -  CDS            AmpR: β-lactamase; bla; confers resistance to ampicillin, carbenicillin, and related antibiotics
   8914..9018    -  promoter       AmpR promoter: bla
   9077..9129    -  misc_feature   bom (fragment): basis of mobility region from pBR322
>Addgene plasmid #177967 | CoV2-Spike-D614G-P26S | addgene full sequence | sequence record 348244 | Addgene NGS Result
CGAGCAAAATTTAAGCTACAACAAGGCAAGGCTTGACCGACAATTGCATGAAGAATCTGCTTAGGGTTAG
GCGTTTTGCGCTGCTTCGCGATGTACGGGCCAGATATACGCGTTGACATTGATTATTGACTAGTTATTAA
TAGTAATCAATTACGGGGTCATTAGTTCATAGCCCATATATGGAGTTCCGCGTTACATAACTTACGGTAA
ATGGCCCGCCTGGCTGACCGCCCAACGACCCCCGCCCATTGACGTCAATAATGACGTATGTTCCCATAGT
AACGCCAATAGGGACTTTCCATTGACGTCAATGGGTGGAGTATTTACGGTAAACTGCCCACTTGGCAGTA
CATCAAGTGTATCATATGCCAAGTACGCCCCCTATTGACGTCAATGACGGTAAATGGCCCGCCTGGCATT
ATGCCCAGTACATGACCTTATGGGACTTTCCTACTTGGCAGTACATCTACGTATTAGTCATCGCTATTAC
CATGGTGATGCGGTTTTGGCAGTACATCAATGGGCGTGGATAGCGGTTTGACTCACGGGGATTTCCAAGT
CTCCACCCCATTGACGTCAATGGGAGTTTGTTTTGGCACCAAAATCAACGGGACTTTCCAAAATGTCGTA
ACAACTCCGCCCCATTGACGCAAATGGGCGGTAGGCGTGTACGGTGGGAGGTCTATATAAGCAGAGCTCT
CTGGCTAACTAGAGAACCCACTGCTTACTGGCTTATCGAAATTAATACGACTCACTATAGGGAGACCCAA
GCTGGCTAGCATGTTTGTCTTCCTGGTCCTGCTGCCTCTGGTCTCGTCTCAGTGCGTGAACCTGACTACT
AGAACCCAGCTGCCTTCTGCCTATACTAACTCCTTCACCCGCGGCGTGTACTACCCAGACAAGGTGTTCC
GCAGCTCCGTGCTGCACTCCACCCAGGATCTGTTCCTGCCCTTCTTCAGCAACGTGACCTGGTTCCACGC
CATCCACGTGAGCGGCACCAATGGCACCAAGCGGTTCGACAATCCCGTGCTGCCATTCAACGATGGCGTG
TACTTCGCCTCCACCGAGAAGAGCAACATCATCCGCGGCTGGATCTTCGGCACCACCCTGGACTCCAAGA
CCCAGAGCCTGCTGATCGTGAACAATGCCACCAACGTGGTCATCAAGGTGTGCGAGTTCCAGTTCTGCAA
TGATCCATTCCTGGGCGTGTACTACCACAAGAACAATAAGTCCTGGATGGAGAGCGAGTTCCGCGTGTAC
AGCTCCGCCAACAATTGCACCTTCGAGTACGTGTCCCAGCCCTTCCTGATGGACCTGGAGGGCAAGCAGG
GCAATTTCAAGAACCTGCGCGAGTTCGTGTTCAAGAATATCGATGGCTACTTCAAGATCTACTCCAAGCA
CACCCCCATCAACCTGGTGCGCGACCTGCCACAGGGCTTCAGCGCCCTGGAGCCACTGGTGGATCTGCCA
ATCGGCATCAACATCACCAGGTTCCAGACCCTGCTGGCCCTGCACCGCAGCTACCTGACCCCAGGCGACA
GCTCCAGCGGATGGACCGCTGGAGCTGCTGCCTACTACGTGGGCTACCTGCAGCCCCGCACCTTCCTGCT
GAAGTACAACGAGAATGGCACCATCACCGACGCCGTGGATTGCGCCCTGGATCCACTGTCCGAGACAAAG
TGCACCCTGAAGAGCTTCACCGTGGAGAAGGGCATCTACCAGACCTCCAATTTCCGCGTGCAGCCAACCG
AGAGCATCGTGCGCTTCCCCAATATCACCAACCTGTGCCCATTCGGCGAGGTGTTCAACGCTACCAGGTT
CGCCAGCGTGTACGCTTGGAATCGCAAGCGCATCTCCAACTGCGTGGCCGACTACAGCGTGCTGTACAAC
TCCGCCAGCTTCTCCACCTTCAAGTGCTACGGCGTGTCCCCCACCAAGCTGAATGATCTGTGCTTCACCA
ACGTGTACGCCGATAGCTTCGTGATCAGGGGCGACGAGGTGCGCCAGATCGCTCCAGGACAGACCGGCAA
GATCGCTGACTACAATTACAAGCTGCCCGACGATTTCACCGGCTGCGTGATCGCCTGGAACTCCAACAAT
CTGGATAGCAAAGTGGGCGGCAACTACAATTACCTGTACCGCCTGTTCCGCAAGTCCAATCTGAAGCCAT
TCGAGCGCGACATCTCCACCGAGATCTACCAGGCTGGAAGCACCCCATGCAATGGAGTGGAGGGCTTCAA
CTGCTACTTCCCCCTGCAGAGCTACGGCTTCCAGCCAACCAACGGAGTGGGATACCAGCCATACAGGGTG
GTGGTGCTGTCCTTCGAGCTGCTGCACGCTCCAGCTACCGTGTGCGGACCAAAGAAGAGCACCAATCTGG
TGAAGAACAAGTGCGTGAACTTCAATTTCAACGGCCTGACCGGAACCGGCGTGCTGACCGAGTCCAACAA
GAAGTTCCTGCCATTCCAGCAGTTCGGAAGGGACATCGCTGATACCACCGACGCCGTGCGCGACCCACAG
ACCCTGGAGATCCTGGATATCACCCCATGCTCCTTCGGCGGCGTGAGCGTGATCACCCCAGGAACCAATA
CCAGCAACCAGGTGGCCGTGCTGTACCAGGGCGTGAATTGCACCGAGGTGCCAGTGGCTATCCACGCTGA
TCAGCTGACCCCAACCTGGCGCGTGTACAGCACCGGATCCAACGTGTTCCAGACCCGCGCCGGATGCCTG
ATCGGAGCTGAGCACGTGAACAATTCCTACGAGTGCGACATCCCAATCGGAGCTGGAATCTGCGCCAGCT
ACCAGACCCAGACCAACTCCCCAAGGAGGGCTCGCAGCGTGGCCAGCCAGTCCATCATCGCCTACACCAT
GTCCCTGGGCGCCGAGAATAGCGTGGCCTACAGCAACAATTCCATCGCCATCCCAACCAACTTCACCATC
TCCGTGACCACCGAGATCCTGCCCGTGTCCATGACCAAGACCAGCGTGGACTGCACCATGTACATCTGCG
GCGATTCCACCGAGTGCAGCAACCTGCTGCTGCAGTACGGCAGCTTCTGCACCCAGCTGAATCGCGCCCT
GACCGGAATCGCTGTGGAGCAGGATAAGAACACCCAGGAGGTGTTCGCCCAGGTGAAGCAGATCTACAAG
ACCCCCCCAATCAAGGACTTCGGCGGCTTCAATTTCAGCCAGATCCTGCCCGATCCAAGCAAGCCCTCCA
AGCGCAGCTTCATCGAGGACCTGCTGTTCAACAAGGTGACCCTGGCCGATGCCGGCTTCATCAAGCAGTA
CGGCGATTGCCTGGGCGACATCGCTGCCCGCGACCTGATCTGCGCCCAGAAGTTCAATGGCCTGACCGTG
CTGCCACCACTGCTGACCGATGAGATGATCGCTCAGTACACCTCCGCCCTGCTGGCCGGAACCATCACCA
GCGGATGGACCTTCGGCGCTGGAGCCGCCCTGCAGATCCCCTTCGCCATGCAGATGGCCTACCGCTTCAA
CGGCATCGGCGTGACCCAGAATGTGCTGTACGAGAACCAGAAGCTGATCGCCAATCAGTTCAACTCCGCC
ATCGGCAAGATCCAGGACTCCCTGTCCAGCACCGCCAGCGCCCTGGGCAAGCTGCAGGATGTGGTGAATC
AGAACGCCCAGGCCCTGAATACCCTGGTGAAGCAGCTGTCCAGCAACTTCGGCGCCATCTCCAGCGTGCT
GAATGATATCCTGAGCCGCCTGGACAAGGTGGAGGCTGAGGTGCAGATCGATAGGCTGATCACCGGCCGC
CTGCAGTCCCTGCAGACCTACGTGACCCAGCAGCTGATCAGGGCTGCTGAGATCAGGGCCAGCGCCAATC
TGGCTGCTACCAAGATGTCCGAGTGCGTGCTGGGACAGAGCAAGAGGGTGGACTTCTGCGGCAAGGGCTA
CCACCTGATGTCCTTCCCACAGAGCGCCCCACACGGAGTGGTGTTCCTGCACGTGACCTACGTGCCAGCC
CAGGAGAAGAACTTCACCACCGCTCCAGCTATCTGCCACGATGGCAAGGCTCACTTCCCACGCGAGGGCG
TGTTCGTGTCCAACGGCACCCACTGGTTCGTGACCCAGCGCAATTTCTACGAGCCCCAGATCATCACCAC
CGACAATACCTTCGTGAGCGGCAACTGCGACGTGGTCATCGGAATCGTGAACAATACCGTGTACGATCCC
CTGCAGCCAGAGCTGGACTCCTTCAAGGAGGAGCTGGATAAGTACTTCAAGAATCACACCAGCCCCGACG
TGGATCTGGGCGACATCTCCGGCATCAATGCCAGCGTGGTGAACATCCAGAAGGAGATCGACCGCCTGAA
CGAGGTGGCCAAGAATCTGAACGAGTCCCTGATCGATCTGCAGGAGCTGGGCAAGTACGAGCAGTACATC
AAGTGGCCATGGTACATCTGGCTGGGCTTCATCGCCGGCCTGATCGCCATCGTGATGGTGACCATCATGC
TGTGCTGCATGACCTCCTGCTGCAGCTGCCTGAAGGGCTGCTGCTCCTGCGGCAGCTGCTGCAAGTTCGA
TGAGGACGATAGCGAGCCCGTGCTGAAGGGCGTCAAACTGCACTATACATAGCTCGAGTCTAGAGGGCCC
GTTTAAACCCGCTGATCAGCCTCGACTGTGCCTTCTAGTTGCCAGCCATCTGTTGTTTGCCCCTCCCCCG
TGCCTTCCTTGACCCTGGAAGGTGCCACTCCCACTGTCCTTTCCTAATAAAATGAGGAAATTGCATCGCA
TTGTCTGAGTAGGTGTCATTCTATTCTGGGGGGTGGGGTGGGGCAGGACAGCAAGGGGGAGGATTGGGAA
GACAATAGCAGGCATGCTGGGGATGCGGTGGGCTCTATGGCTTCTGAGGCGGAAAGAACCAGCTGGGGCT
CTAGGGGGTATCCCC
[124 nt withheld, positions 4916-5039]
C
[91 nt withheld, positions 5041-5131]
A
[49 nt withheld, positions 5133-5181]
CCTTTGACGTTGGAGTCCACGTTCTTT
[37 nt withheld, positions 5209-5245]
ACCCTATCTCGGTCTATTCTTTTGATTTATAAGGGATTTTGCCGATTTCGGCCTATTGGTTAAAAAATGA
GCTGATTTAACAAAAATTTAACGCGAATTAATTCTGTGGAATGTGTGTCAGTTAGGGTGTGGAAAGTCCC
CAGGCTCCCCAGCAGGCAGAAGTATGCAAAGCATGCATCTCAATTAGTCAGCAACCAGGTGTGGAAAGTC
CCCAGGCTCCCCAGCAGGCAGAAGTATGCAAAGCATGCATCTCAATTAGTCAGCAACCATAGTCCCGCCC
CTAACTCCGCCCATCCCGCCCCTAACTCCGCCCAGTTCCGCCCATTCTCCGCCCCATGGCTGACTAATTT
TTTTTATTTATGCAGAGGCCGAGGCCGCCTCTGCCTCTGAGCTATTCCAGAAGTAGTGAGGAGGCTTTTT
TGGAGGCCTAGGCTTTTGCAAAAAGCTCCCGGGAGCTTGTATATCCATTTTCGGATCTGATCAAGAGACA
GGATGAGGATCGTTTCGCATGATTGAACAAGATGGATTGCACGCAGGTTCTCCGGCCGCTTGGGTGGAGA
GGCTATTCGGCTATGACTGGGCACAACAGACAATCGGCTGCTCTGATGCCGCCGTGTTCCGGCTGTCAGC
GCAGGGGCGCCCGGTTCTTTTTGTCAAGACCGACCTGTCCGGTGCCCTGAATGAACTGCAGGACGAGGCA
GCGCGGCTATCGTGGCTGGCCACGACGGGCGTTCCTTGCGCAGCTGTGCTCGACGTTGTCACTGAAGCGG
GAAGGGACTGGCTGCTATTGGGCGAAGTGCCGGGGCAGGATCTCCTGTCATCTCACCTTGCTCCTGCCGA
GAAAGTATCCATCATGGCTGATGCAATGCGGCGGCTGCATACGCTTGATCCGGCTACCTGCCCATTCGAC
CACCAAGCGAAACATCGCATCGAGCGAGCACGTACTCGGATGGAAGCCGGTCTTGTCGATCAGGATGATC
TGGACGAAGAGCATCAGGGGCTCGCGCCAGCCGAACTGTTCGCCAGGCTCAAGGCGCGCATGCCCGACGG
CGAGGATCTCGTCGTGACCCATGGCGATGCCTGCTTGCCGAATATCATGGTGGAAAATGGCCGCTTTTCT
GGATTCATCGACTGTGGCCGGCTGGGTGTGGCGGACCGCTATCAGGACATAGCGTTGGCTACCCGTGATA
TTGCTGAAGAGCTTGGCGGCGAATGGGCTGACCGCTTCCTCGTGCTTTACGGTATCGCCGCTCCCGATTC
GCAGCGCATCGCCTTCTATCGCCTTCTTGACGAGTTCTTCTGAGCGGGACTCTGGGGTTCGAAATGACCG
ACCAAGCGACGCCCAACCTGCCATCACGAGATTTCGATTCCACCGCCGCCTTCTATGAAAGGTTGGGCTT
CGGAATCGTTTTCCGGGACGCCGGCTGGATGATCCTCCAGCGCGGGGATCTCATGCTGGAGTTCTTCGCC
CACCCCAACTTGTTTATTGCAGCTTATAATGGTTACAAATAAAGCAATAGCATCACAAATTTCACAAATA
AAGCATTTTTTTCACTGCATTCTAGTTGTGGTTTGTCCAAACTCATCAATGTATCTTATCATGTCTGTAT
ACCGTCGACCTCTAGCTAGAGCTTGGCGTAATCATGGTCATAGCTGTTTCCTGTGTGAAATTGTTATCCG
CTCACAATTCCACACAACATACGAGCCGGAAGCATAAAGTGTAAAGCCTGGGGTGCCTAATGAGTGAGCT
AACTCACATTAATTGCGTTGCGCTCACTGCCCGCTTTCCAGTCGGGAAACCTGTCGTGCCAGCTGCATTA
ATGAATCGGCCAACGCGCGGGGAGAGGCGGTTTGCGTATTGGGCGCTCTTCCGCTTCCTCGCTCACTGAC
TCGCTGCGCTCGGTCGTTCGGCTGCGGCGAGCGGTATCAGCTCACTCAAAGGCGGTAATACGGTTATCCA
CAGAATCAGGGGATAACGCAGGAAAGAACATGTGAGCAAAAGGCCAGCAAAAGGCCAGGAACCGTAAAAA
GGCCGCGTTGCTGGCGTTTTTCCATAGGCTCCGCCCCCCTGACGAGCATCACAAAAATCGACGCTCAAGT
CAGAGGTGGCGAAACCCGACAGGACTATAAAGATACCAGGCGTTTCCCCCTGGAAGCTCCCTCGTGCGCT
CTCCTGTTCCGACCCTGCCGCTTACCGGATACCTGTCCGCCTTTCTCCCTTCGGGAAGCGTGGCGCTTTC
TCATAGCTCACGCTGTAGGTATCTCAGTTCGGTGTAGGTCGTTCGCTCCAAGCTGGGCTGTGTGCACGAA
CCCCCCGTTCAGCCCGACCGCTGCGCCTTATCCGGTAACTATCGTCTTGAGTCCAACCCGGTAAGACACG
ACTTATCGCCACTGGCAGCAGCCACTGGTAACAGGATTAGCAGAGCGAGGTATGTAGGCGGTGCTACAGA
GTTCTTGAAGTGGTGGCCTAACTACGGCTACACTAGAAGAACAGTATTTGGTATCTGCGCTCTGCTGAAG
CCAGTTACCTTCGGAAAAAGAGTTGGTAGCTCTTGATCCGGCAAACAAACCACCGCTGGTAGCGGTGGTT
TTTTTGTTTGCAAGCAGCAGATTACGCGCAGAAAAAAAGGATCTCAAGAAGATCCTTTGATCTTTTCTAC
GGGGTCTGACGCTCAGTGGAACGAAAACTCACGTTAAGGGATTTTGGTCATGAGATTATCAAAAAGGATC
TTCACCTAGATCCTTTTAAATTAAAAATGAAGTTTTAAATCAATCTAAAGTATATATGAGTAAACTTGGT
CTGACAGTTACCAATGCTTAATCAGTGAGGCACCTATCTCAGCGATCTGTCTATTTCGTTCATCCATAGT
TGCCTGACTCCCCGTCGTGTAGATAACTACGATACGGGAGGGCTTACCATCTGGCCCCAGTGCTGCAATG
ATACCGCGAGACCCACGCTCACCGGCTCCAGATTTATCAGCAATAAACCAGCCAGCCGGAAGGGCCGAGC
GCAGAAGTGGTCCTGCAACTTTATCCGCCTCCATCCAGTCTATTAATTGTTGCCGGGAAGCTAGAGTAAG
TAGTTCGCCAGTTAATAGTTTGCGCAACGTTGTTGCCATTGCTACAGGCATCGTGGTGTCACGCTCGTCG
TTTGGTATGGCTTCATTCAGCTCCGGTTCCCAACGATCAAGGCGAGTTACATGATCCCCCATGTTGTGCA
AAAAAGCGGTTAGCTCCTTCGGTCCTCCGATCGTTGTCAGAAGTAAGTTGGCCGCAGTGTTATCACTCAT
GGTTATGGCAGCACTGCATAATTCTCTTACTGTCATGCCATCCGTAAGATGCTTTTCTGTGACTGGTGAG
TACTCAACCAAGTCATTCTGAGAATAGTGTATGCGGCGACCGAGTTGCTCTTGCCCGGCGTCAATACGGG
ATAATACCGCGCCACATAGCAGAACTTTAAAAGTGCTCATCATTGGAAAACGTTCTTCGGGGCGAAAACT
CTCAAGGATCTTACCGCTGTTGAGATCCAGTTCGATGTAACCCACTCGTGCACCCAACTGATCTTCAGCA
TCTTTTACTTTCACCAGCGTTTCTGGGTGAGCAAAAACAGGAAGGCAAAATGCCGCAAAAAAGGGAATAA
GGGCGACACGGAAATGTTGAATACTCATACTCTTCCTTTTTCAATATTATTGAAGCATTTATCAGGGTTA
TTGTCTCATGAGCGGATACATATTTGAATGTATTTAGAAAAATAAACAAATAGGGGTTCCGCGCACATTT
CCCCGAAAAGTGCCACCTGACGTCGACGGATCGGGAGATCTCCCGATCCCCTATGGTGCACTCTCAGTAC
AATCTGCTCTGATGCCGCATAGTTAAGCCAGTATCTGCTCCCTGCTTGTGTGTTGGAGGTCGCTGAGTAG
TGCG
